>Addgene plasmid #195701 | pFSynW SYT9 D197, 199N IRES GFP | addgene full sequence | sequence record 390724 | Addgene NGS Result
TTATAAGGGATTTTGCCGATTTCGGCCTATTGGTTAAAAAATGAGCTGATTTAACAAAAATTTAACGCGA
ATTAATTCTGTGGAATGTGTGTCAGTTAGGGTGTGGAAAGTCCCCAGGCTCCCCAGCAGGCAGAAGTATG
CAAAGCATGCATCTCAATTAGTCAGCAACCAGGTGTGGAAAGTCCCCAGGCTCCCCAGCAGGCAGAAGTA
TGCAAAGCATGCATCTCAATTAGTCAGCAACCATAGTCCCGCCCCTAACTCCGCCCATCCCGCCCCTAAC
TCCGCCCAGTTCCGCCCATTCTCCGCCCCATGGCTGACTAATTTTTTTTATTTATGCAGAGGCCGAGGCC
GCCTCTGCCTCTGAGCTATTCCAGAAGTAGTGAGGAGGCTTTTTTGGAGGCCTAGGCTTTTGCAAAAAGC
TCCCGGGAGCTTGTATATCCATTTTCGGATCTGATCAGCACGTGTTGACAATTAATCATCGGCATAGTAT
ATCGGCATAGTATAATACGACAAGGTGAGGAACTAAACCATGGCCAAGTTGACCAGTGCCGTTCCGGTGC
TCACCGCGCGCGACGTCGCCGGAGCGGTCGAGTTCTGGACCGACCGGCTCGGGTTCTCCCGGGACTTCGT
GGAGGACGACTTCGCCGGTGTGGTCCGGGACGACGTGACCCTGTTCATCAGCGCGGTCCAGGACCAGGTG
GTGCCGGACAACACCCTGGCCTGGGTGTGGGTGCGCGGCCTGGACGAGCTGTACGCCGAGTGGTCGGAGG
TCGTGTCCACGAACTTCCGGGACGCCTCCGGGCCGGCCATGACCGAGATCGGCGAGCAGCCGTGGGGGCG
GGAGTTCGCCCTGCGCGACCCGGCCGGCAACTGCGTGCACTTCGTGGCCGAGGAGCAGGACTGACACGTG
CTACGAGATTTCGATTCCACCGCCGCCTTCTATGAAAGGTTGGGCTTCGGAATCGTTTTCCGGGACGCCG
GCTGGATGATCCTCCAGCGCGGGGATCTCATGCTGGAGTTCTTCGCCCACCCCAACTTGTTTATTGCAGC
TTATAATGGTTACAAATAAAGCAATAGCATCACAAATTTCACAAATAAAGCATTTTTTTCACTGCATTCT
AGTTGTGGTTTGTCCAAACTCATCAATGTATCTTATCATGTCTGTATACCGTCGACCTCTAGCTAGAGCT
TGGCGTAATCATGGTCATAGCTGTTTCCTGTGTGAAATTGTTATCCGCTCACAATTCCACACAACATACG
AGCCGGAAGCATAAAGTGTAAAGCCTGGGGTGCCTAATGAGTGAGCTAACTCACATTAATTGCGTTGCGC
TCACTGCCCGCTTTCCAGTCGGGAAACCTGTCGTGCCAGCTGCATTAATGAATCGGCCAACGCGCGGGGA
GAGGCGGTTTGCGTATTGGGCGCTCTTCCGCTTCCTCGCTCACTGACTCGCTGCGCTCGGTCGTTCGGCT
GCGGCGAGCGGTATCAGCTCACTCAAAGGCGGTAATACGGTTATCCACAGAATCAGGGGATAACGCAGGA
AAGAACATGTGAGCAAAAGGCCAGCAAAAGGCCAGGAACCGTAAAAAGGCCGCGTTGCTGGCGTTTTTCC
ATAGGCTCCGCCCCCCTGACGAGCATCACAAAAATCGACGCTCAAGTCAGAGGTGGCGAAACCCGACAGG
ACTATAAAGATACCAGGCGTTTCCCCCTGGAAGCTCCCTCGTGCGCTCTCCTGTTCCGACCCTGCCGCTT
ACCGGATACCTGTCCGCCTTTCTCCCTTCGGGAAGCGTGGCGCTTTCTCATAGCTCACGCTGTAGGTATC
TCAGTTCGGTGTAGGTCGTTCGCTCCAAGCTGGGCTGTGTGCACGAACCCCCCGTTCAGCCCGACCGCTG
CGCCTTATCCGGTAACTATCGTCTTGAGTCCAACCCGGTAAGACACGACTTATCGCCACTGGCAGCAGCC
ACTGGTAACAGGATTAGCAGAGCGAGGTATGTAGGCGGTGCTACAGAGTTCTTGAAGTGGTGGCCTAACT
ACGGCTACACTAGAAGAACAGTATTTGGTATCTGCGCTCTGCTGAAGCCAGTTACCTTCGGAAAAAGAGT
TGGTAGCTCTTGATCCGGCAAACAAACCACCGCTGGTAGCGGTGGTTTTTTTGTTTGCAAGCAGCAGATT
ACGCGCAGAAAAAAAGGATCTCAAGAAGATCCTTTGATCTTTTCTACGGGGTCTGACGCTCAGTGGAACG
AAAACTCACGTTAAGGGATTTTGGTCATGAGATTATCAAAAAGGATCTTCACCTAGATCCTTTTAAATTA
AAAATGAAGTTTTAAATCAATCTAAAGTATATATGAGTAAACTTGGTCTGACAGTTACCAATGCTTAATC
AGTGAGGCACCTATCTCAGCGATCTGTCTATTTCGTTCATCCATAGTTGCCTGACTCCCCGTCGTGTAGA
TAACTACGATACGGGAGGGCTTACCATCTGGCCCCAGTGCTGCAATGATACCGCGAGACCCACGCTCACC
GGCTCCAGATTTATCAGCAATAAACCAGCCAGCCGGAAGGGCCGAGCGCAGAAGTGGTCCTGCAACTTTA
TCCGCCTCCATCCAGTCTATTAATTGTTGCCGGGAAGCTAGAGTAAGTAGTTCGCCAGTTAATAGTTTGC
GCAACGTTGTTGCCATTGCTACAGGCATCGTGGTGTCACGCTCGTCGTTTGGTATGGCTTCATTCAGCTC
CGGTTCCCAACGATCAAGGCGAGTTACATGATCCCCCATGTTGTGCAAAAAAGCGGTTAGCTCCTTCGGT
CCTCCGATCGTTGTCAGAAGTAAGTTGGCCGCAGTGTTATCACTCATGGTTATGGCAGCACTGCATAATT
CTCTTACTGTCATGCCATCCGTAAGATGCTTTTCTGTGACTGGTGAGTACTCAACCAAGTCATTCTGAGA
ATAGTGTATGCGGCGACCGAGTTGCTCTTGCCCGGCGTCAATACGGGATAATACCGCGCCACATAGCAGA
ACTTTAAAAGTGCTCATCATTGGAAAACGTTCTTCGGGGCGAAAACTCTCAAGGATCTTACCGCTGTTGA
GATCCAGTTCGATGTAACCCACTCGTGCACCCAACTGATCTTCAGCATCTTTTACTTTCACCAGCGTTTC
TGGGTGAGCAAAAACAGGAAGGCAAAATGCCGCAAAAAAGGGAATAAGGGCGACACGGAAATGTTGAATA
CTCATACTCTTCCTTTTTCAATATTATTGAAGCATTTATCAGGGTTATTGTCTCATGAGCGGATACATAT
TTGAATGTATTTAGAAAAATAAACAAATAGGGGTTCCGCGCACATTTCCCCGAAAAGTGCCACCTGACGT
CGACGGATCGGGAGATCTCCCGATCCCCTATGGTGCACTCTCAGTACAATCTGCTCTGATGCCGCATAGT
TAAGCCAGTATCTGCTCCCTGCTTGTGTGTTGGAGGTCGCTGAGTAGTGCGCGAGCAAAATTTAAGCTAC
AACAAGGCAAGGCTTGACCGACAATTGCATGAAGAATCTGCTTAGGGTTAGGCGTTTTGCGCTGCTTCGC
GATGTACGGGCCAGATATACGCGTTGACATTGATTATTGACTAGTTATTAATAGTAATCAATTACGGGGT
CATTAGTTCATAGCCCATATATGGAGTTCCGCGTTACATAACTTACGGTAAATGGCCCGCCTGGCTGACC
GCCCAACGACCCCCGCCCATTGACGTCAATAATGACGTATGTTCCCATAGTAACGCCAATAGGGACTTTC
CATTGACGTCAATGGGTGGAGTATTTACGGTAAACTGCCCACTTGGCAGTACATCAAGTGTATCATATGC
CAAGTACGCCCCCTATTGACGTCAATGACGGTAAATGGCCCGCCTGGCATTATGCCCAGTACATGACCTT
ATGGGACTTTCCTACTTGGCAGTACATCTACGTATTAGTCATCGCTATTACCATGGTGATGCGGTTTTGG
CAGTACATCAATGGGCGTGGATAGCGGTTTGACTCACGGGGATTTCCAAGTCTCCACCCCATTGACGTCA
ATGGGAGTTTGTTTTGGCACCAAAATCAACGGGACTTTCCAAAATGTCGTAACAACTCCGCCCCATTGAC
GCAAATGGGCGGTAGGCGTGTACGGTGGGAGGTCTATATAAGCAGCGCGTTTTGCCTGTACTGGGTCTCT
CTGGTTAGACCAGATCTGAGCCTGGGAGCTCTCTGGCTAACTAGGGAACCCACTGCTTAAGCCTCAATAA
AGCTTGCCTTGAGTGCTTCAAGTAGTGTGTGCCCGTCTGTTGTGTGACTCTGGTAACTAGAGATCCCTCA
GACCCTTTTAGTCAGTGTGGAAAATCTCTAGCAGTGGCGCCCGAACAGGGACTTGAAAGCGAAAGGGAAA
CCAGAGGAGCTCTCTCGACGCAGGACTCGGCTTGCTGAAGCGCGCACGGCAAGAGGCGAGGGGCGGCGAC
TGGTGAGTACGCCAAAAATTTTGACTAGCGGAGGCTAGAAGGAGAGAGATGGGTGCGAGAGCGTCAGTAT
TAAGCGGGGGAGAATTAGATCGCGATGGGAAAAAATTCGGTTAAGGCCAGGGGGAAAGAAAAAATATAAA
TTAAAACATATAGTATGGGCAAGCAGGGAGCTAGAACGATTCGCAGTTAATCCTGGCCTGTTAGAAACAT
CAGAAGGCTGTAGACAAATACTGGGACAGCTACAACCATCCCTTCAGACAGGATCAGAAGAACTTAGATC
ATTATATAATACAGTAGCAACCCTCTATTGTGTGCATCAAAGGATAGAGATAAAAGACACCAAGGAAGCT
TTAGACAAGATAGAGGAAGAGCAAAACAAAAGTAAGACCACCGCACAGCAAGCGGCCGCTGATCTTCAGA
CCTGGAGGAGGAGATATGAGGGACAATTGGAGAAGTGAATTATATAAATATAAAGTAGTAAAAATTGAAC
CATTAGGAGTAGCACCCACCAAGGCAAAGAGAAGAGTGGTGCAGAGAGAAAAAAGAGCAGTGGGAATAGG
AGCTTTGTTCCTTGGGTTCTTGGGAGCAGCAGGAAGCACTATGGGCGCAGCGTCAATGACGCTGACGGTA
CAGGCCAGACAATTATTGTCTGGTATAGTGCAGCAGCAGAACAATTTGCTGAGGGCTATTGAGGCGCAAC
AGCATCTGTTGCAACTCACAGTCTGGGGCATCAAGCAGCTCCAGGCAAGAATCCTGGCTGTGGAAAGATA
CCTAAAGGATCAACAGCTCCTGGGGATTTGGGGTTGCTCTGGAAAACTCATTTGCACCACTGCTGTGCCT
TGGAATGCTAGTTGGAGTAATAAATCTCTGGAACAGATTTGGAATCACACGACCTGGATGGAGTGGGACA
GAGAAATTAACAATTACACAAGCTTAATACACTCCTTAATTGAAGAATCGCAAAACCAGCAAGAAAAGAA
TGAACAAGAATTATTGGAATTAGATAAATGGGCAAGTTTGTGGAATTGGTTTAACATAACAAATTGGCTG
TGGTATATAAAATTATTCATAATGATAGTAGGAGGCTTGGTAGGTTTAAGAATAGTTTTTGCTGTACTTT
CTATAGTGAATAGAGTTAGGCAGGGATATTCACCATTATCGTTTCAGACCCACCTCCCAACCCCGAGGGG
ACCCGACAGGCCCGAAGGAATAGAAGAAGAAGGTGGAGAGAGAGACAGAGACAGATCCATTCGATTAGTG
AACGGATCGGCACTGCGTGCGCCAATTCTGCAGACAAATGGCAGTATTCATCCACAATTTTAAAAGAAAA
GGGGGGATTGGGGGGTACAGTGCAGGGGAAAGAATAGTAGACATAATAGCAACAGACATACAAACTAAAG
AATTACAAAAACAAATTACAAAAATTCAAAATTTTCGGGTTTATTACAGGGACAGCAGAGATCCAGTTTG
GTTAATTAAAGTGCAAGTGGTTTTAGGACCAGGATGAGGCGGGGTGGGGGTGCCTACCTGACGACCGACC
CCGACCCACTGGACAAGCACCCAACCCCCATTCCCCAAATTGCGCATCCCCTATCAGAGAGGGGGAGGGG
AAACAGGATGCGGCGAGGCGCGTGCGCACTGCCAGCTTCAGCACCGCGGACAGTGCCTTCGCCCCCGCCT
GGCGGCGCGCGCCACCGCCGCCTCAGCACTGAAGGCGCGCTGACGTCACTCGCCGGTCCCCCGTAAACTC
CCCTTCCCGGCCACCTTGGTCGCGTCCGCGCCGCCGCCGGCCCAGCCGGACCGCACCACGCGAGGCGCGA
GATAGGGGGGCACGGGCGCGACCATCTGCGCTGCGGCGCCGGCGACTCAGCGCTGCCTCAGTCTGCGGTG
GGCAGCGGAGGAGTCGTGTCGTGCCTGAGAGCGCAGGTACGGCTAGCGGATCCATGTTCCCGGAACCCCC
GACCCTGGGGTCTCCAGCGCCTAAGACACCTCCAGACTCCAGCCGCATCAGGCAGGGCGCAGTGCCTGCC
TGGGTCCTGGCTACCATCGTGCTGGGCTCGGGCCTCCTGGTCTTCAGCAGTTGTTTCTGTCTCTACCGGA
AGCGCTGTCGGAGACGGATGGGCAAAAAGAGTCAGGCCCAAGCCCAAGTCCATCTTCAGGAAGTGAAGGA
GCTGGGCCGGAGTTACATAGATAAGGTTCAGCCTGAAATAGAGGAGCTGGACCGGTCACCATCCATGCCT
GGACAGCAGGTATCAGACAAACACCAGCTAGGCCGACTGCAGTATTCACTGGACTATGACTTCCAGACTG
GCCAGCTCCTGGTGGGCATCTTGCAAGCTCAGGGACTGGCTGCGTTGGACCTAGGAGGTTCCTCAGATCC
CTATGTTAGTGTCTATCTGCTGCCAGACAAGCGGAGGCGACATGAGACCAAGGTGCATCGGCAGACCCTG
AATCCACACTTTGGAGAGACATTTGCCTTCAAGGTCCCATACGTGGAACTAGGGGGCAGAGTGCTGGTCA
TGGCGGTGTATAACTTTAATCGGTTCTCCCGCAACGATGCCATCGGGGAGGTGCGGGTGCCTATGAGTTC
AGTGAACCTGGGGCGGCCGGTGCAGGCCTGGAGAGAGCTGCAGGTGGCTCCCAAAGAGGAGCAAGAGAAA
CTGGGGGACATCTGCTTCTCTCTCCGTTATGTCCCCACGGCCGGGAAGCTCACCGTCATTGTCTTGGAAG
CTAAAAACCTGAAGAAAATGGATGTAGGAGGACTCTCAGATCCCTATGTGAAGGTGCACCTGCTCCAGGG
AGGTAAAAAGGTTCGCAAGAAGAAAACCACCATTAAGAAGAACACCCTGAACCCCTATTACAACGAGGCC
TTCAGCTTTGAGGTGCCCTGTGACCAGGTGCAGAAAGTCCAGGTGGAGCTGACTGTTCTGGATTATGACA
AACTGGGGAAGAATGAGGCCATCGGGAGAGTGGCGGTGGGCGCAGCAGTCGGTGGGGCTGGCCTGCGGCA
CTGGGCTGACATGTTGGCCAACCCCAGGCGCCCCATTGCCCAGTGGCACTCTCTGCGGCCCCCTGACAGA
GCCAGGCCAATACCAGCACCCTAATCTAGAATTCCCCCTCTCCCTCCCCCCCCTAACGTTACTGGCCGAA
GCCGCTTGGAATAAGGCCGGTGTGCGTTTGTCTATATGTTATTTTCCACCATATTGCCGTCTTTTGGCAA
TGTGAGGGCCCGGAAACCTGGCCCTGTCTTCTTGACGAGCATTCCTAGGGGTCTTTCCCCTCTCGCCAAA
GGAATGCAAGGTCTGTTGAATGTCGTGAAGGAAGCAGTTCCTCTGGAAGCTTCTTGAAGACAAACAACGT
CTGTAGCGACCCTTTGCAGGCAGCGGAACCCCCCACCTGGCGACAGGTGCCTCTGCGGCCAAAAGCCACG
TGTATAAGATACACCTGCAAAGGCGGCACAACCCCAGTGCCACGTTGTGAGTTGGATAGTTGTGGAAAGA
GTCAAATGGCTCTCCTCAAGCGTATTCAACAAGGGGCTGAAGGATGCCCAGAAGGTACCCCATTGTATGG
GATCTGATCTGGGGCCTCGGTACACATGCTTTACATGTGTTTAGTCGAGGTTAAAAAAACGTCTAGGCCC
CCCGAACCACGGGGACGTGGTTTTCCTTTGAAAAACACGATGATAATATGGTGAGCAAGGGCGAGGAGCT
GTTCACCGGGGTGGTGCCCATCCTGGTCGAGCTGGACGGCGACGTAAACGGCCACAAGTTCAGCGTGTCC
GGCGAGGGCGAGGGCGATGCCACCTACGGCAAGCTGACCCTGAAGTTCATCTGCACCACCGGCAAGCTGC
CCGTGCCCTGGCCCACCCTCGTGACCACCCTGACCTACGGCGTGCAGTGCTTCAGCCGCTACCCCGACCA
CATGAAGCAGCACGACTTCTTCAAGTCCGCCATGCCCGAAGGCTACGTCCAGGAGCGCACCATCTTCTTC
AAGGACGACGGCAACTACAAGACCCGCGCCGAGGTGAAGTTCGAGGGCGACACCCTGGTGAACCGCATCG
AGCTGAAGGGCATCGACTTCAAGGAGGACGGCAACATCCTGGGGCACAAGCTGGAGTACAACTACAACAG
CCACAACGTCTATATCATGGCCGACAAGCAGAAGAACGGCATCAAGGTGAACTTCAAGATCCGCCACAAC
ATCGAGGACGGCAGCGTGCAGCTCGCCGACCACTACCAGCAGAACACCCCCATCGGCGACGGCCCCGTGC
TGCTGCCCGACAACCACTACCTGAGCACCCAGTCCGCCCTGAGCAAAGACCCCAACGAGAAGCGCGATCA
CATGGTCCTGCTGGAGTTCGTGACCGCCGCCGGGATCACTCTCGGCATGGACGAGCTGTACAAGTAAAAT
TCGATATCAAGCTTATCGATAATCAACCTCTGGATTACAAAATTTGTGAAAGATTGACTGGTATTCTTAA
CTATGTTGCTCCTTTTACGCTATGTGGATACGCTGCTTTAATGCCTTTGTATCATGCTATTGCTTCCCGT
ATGGCTTTCATTTTCTCCTCCTTGTATAAATCCTGGTTGCTGTCTCTTTATGAGGAGTTGTGGCCCGTTG
TCAGGCAACGTGGCGTGGTGTGCACTGTGTTTGCTGACGCAACCCCCACTGGTTGGGGCATTGCCACCAC
CTGTCAGCTCCTTTCCGGGACTTTCGCTTTCCCCCTCCCTATTGCCACGGCGGAACTCATCGCCGCCTGC
CTTGCCCGCTGCTGGACAGGGGCTCGGCTGTTGGGCACTGACAATTCCGTGGTGTTGTCGGGGAAATCAT
CGTCCTTTCCTTGGCTGCTCGCCTGTGTTGCCACCTGGATTCTGCGCGGGACGTCCTTCTGCTACGTCCC
TTCGGCCCTCAATCCAGCGGACCTTCCTTCCCGCGGCCTGCTGCCGGCTCTGCGGCCTCTTCCGCGTCTT
CGCCTTCGCCCTCAGACGAGTCGGATCTCCCTTTGGGCCGCCTCCCCGCATCGATACCGTCGACCTCGAG
ACCTAGAAAAACATGGAGCAATCACAAGTAGCAATACAGCAGCTACCAATGCTGATTGTGCCTGGCTAGA
AGCACAAGAGGAGGAGGAGGTGGGTTTTCCAGTCACACCTCAGGTACCTTTAAGACCAATGACTTACAAG
GCAGCTGTAGATCTTAGCCACTTTTTAAAAGAAAAGGGGGGACTGGAAGGGCTAATTCACTCCCAACGAA
GACAAGATATCCTTGATCTGTGGATCTACCACACACAAGGCTACTTCCCTGATTGGCAGAACTACACACC
AGGGCCAGGGATCAGATATCCACTGACCTTTGGATGGTGCTACAAGCTAGTACCAGTTGAGCAAGAGAAG
GTAGAAGAAGCCAATGAAGGAGAGAACACCCGCTTGTTACACCCTGTGAGCCTGCATGGGATGGATGACC
CGGAGAGAGAAGTATTAGAGTGGAGGTTTGACAGCCGCCTAGCATTTCATCACATGGCCCGAGAGCTGCA
TCCGGACTGTACTGGGTCTCTCTGGTTAGACCAGATCTGAGCCTGGGAGCTCTCTGGCTAACTAGGGAAC
CCACTGCTTAAGCCTCAATAAAGCTTGCCTTGAGTGCTTCAAGTAGTGTGTGCCCGTCTGTTGTGTGACT
CTGGTAACTAGAGATCCCTCAGACCCTTTTAGTCAGTGTGGAAAATCTCTAGCAGGGCCCGTTTAAACCC
GCTGATCAGCCTCGACTGTGCCTTCTAGTTGCCAGCCATCTGTTGTTTGCCCCTCCCCCGTGCCTTCCTT
GACCCTGGAAGGTGCCACTCCCACTGTCCTTTCCTAATAAAATGAGGAAATTGCATCGCATTGTCTGAGT
AGGTGTCATTCTATTCTGGGGGGTGGGGTGGGGCAGGACAGCAAGGGGGAGGATTGGGAAGACAATAGCA
GGCATGCTGGGGATGCGGTGGGCTCTATGGCTTCTGAGGCGGAAAGAACCAGCTGGGGCTCTAGGGGGTA
TCCCC
[124 nt withheld, positions 10506-10629]
C
[91 nt withheld, positions 10631-10721]
A
[49 nt withheld, positions 10723-10771]
CCTTTGACGTTGGAGTCCACGTTCTTT
[37 nt withheld, positions 10799-10835]
ACCCTATCTCGGTCTATTCTTTTGAT
Features (pLannotate 1.2.2; 32 found; start..end, strand, type, name):
     87..416     +  promoter       SV40 promoter: SV40 enhancer and early promoter
    464..511     +  promoter       EM7 promoter: synthetic bacterial promoter&nbsp
    530..904     +  CDS            BleoR: antibiotic-binding protein; Sh ble from Streptoalloteichus hindustanus; confers resistance to bleomycin, phleomycin, and Zeocin™
    914..1039    +  CDS            ble (fragment): BLE_KLEPN - Experimental evidence at protein level: Swiss-Prot protein existence level 1. Binding protein with a strong affinity to the bleomycin family of antibiotics. Binds to CL990; an antimitotic-antibiotic compound. From Klebsiella pneumoniae.
   1034..1155    +  polyA_signal   SV40 poly(A) signal: SV40 polyadenylation signal
   1226..1248    -  protein_bind   lac operator (fragment): The lac repressor binds to the lac operator to inhibit transcription in E. coli. This inhibition can be relieved by adding lactose or isopropyl-β-D-thiogalactopyranoside (IPTG). lac repressor encoded by lacI
   1252..1282    -  promoter       lac promoter: promoter for the E. coli lac operon
   1297..1318    -  protein_bind   CAP binding site: CAP binding activates transcription in the presence of cAMP. E. coli catabolite activator protein
   1331..1423    -  CDS            lacI (fragment): lac repressor; lacI; The lac repressor binds to the lac operator to inhibit transcription in E. coli. This inhibition can be relieved by adding lactose or isopropyl-β-D-thiogalactopyranoside (IPTG).
   1606..2194    -  rep_origin     ori: high-copy-number ColE1/pMB1/pBR322/pUC origin of replication
   2365..3225    -  CDS            AmpR: β-lactamase; bla; confers resistance to ampicillin, carbenicillin, and related antibiotics
   3226..3330    -  promoter       AmpR promoter: bla
   3389..3441    -  misc_feature   bom (fragment): basis of mobility region from pBR322
   3596..3975    +  enhancer       CMV enhancer: human cytomegalovirus immediate early enhancer
   3976..4175    +  promoter       CMV promoter: human cytomegalovirus (CMV) immediate early promoter
   4193..4373    +  LTR            5' LTR (truncated): truncated 5' long terminal repeat (LTR) from HIV-1
   4420..4545    +  misc_feature   HIV-1 Ψ: packaging signal of human immunodeficiency virus type 1
   4529..4892    +  CDS            HIV-1 gag (fragment): gag protein from human immunodeficiency virus 1; gag
   5038..5271    +  misc_feature   RRE: The Rev response element (RRE) of HIV-1 allows for Rev-dependent mRNA export from the nucleus to the cytoplasm.
   5648..5748    +  CDS            Rev (fragment): human immunodeficiency virus 1 (HIV-1) Rev protein; rev; enhances nuclear export of unspliced and incompletely spliced viral mRNAs
   5798..5915    +  misc_feature   cPPT/CTS: central polypurine tract and central termination sequence of HIV-1
   5960..6406    +  promoter       hSyn promoter: human synapsin I promoter; confers neuron-specific expression (Kügler et al., 2003)
   6424..7581    +  CDS            Syt5: SYT5_MOUSE - Also known as Syt9 From Mus musculus (Mouse).
   7595..8171    +  misc_feature   IRES2: internal ribosome entry site (IRES) of the encephalomyocarditis virus (EMCV)
   8168..8887    +  CDS            EGFP: the original enhanced GFP (Yang et al., 1996) mammalian codon-optimized
   8888..8911    +  misc_feature   MCS (fragment): pBluescript multiple cloning site
   8911..9499    +  misc_feature   WPRE: woodchuck hepatitis virus posttranscriptional regulatory element
   9436..10017   +  CDS            nef (fragment): NEF_HV1H2 - Experimental evidence at protein level: Swiss-Prot protein existence level 1. Extracellular Nef protein targets CD4(+) T-lymphocytes for apoptosis by interacting with CXCR4 surface receptors. From Human immunodeficiency virus type 1 group M subtype B (isolate HXB2) (HIV-1).
  10024..10204   +  LTR            5' LTR (truncated): truncated 5' long terminal repeat (LTR) from HIV-1
  10236..10460   +  polyA_signal   bGH poly(A) signal: bovine growth hormone polyadenylation signal
  10464..10485   +  promoter       SV40 promoter (fragment): SV40 enhancer and early promoter
  10506..73      +  rep_origin     f1 ori (across the origin) (sequence partly withheld): f1 bacteriophage origin of replication; arrow indicates direction of (+) strand synthesis
