[The description below was written by a language model from this plasmid's Addgene catalogue record and pLannotate feature annotations shown in this document.]
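Description:
pFSynW SYT9 D197, 199N IRES GFP is a 10,861 nt HIV-1-based lentiviral transfer plasmid derived from the FUGW backbone, in which a human synapsin I promoter drives the internal expression cassette. It is propagated in E. coli as a high-copy plasmid using a ColE1/pUC-type origin and ampicillin resistance (AmpR). The backbone also carries an f1 origin and an SV40/EM7-driven BleoR cassette with an SV40 polyadenylation signal, which lies outside the LTR-flanked region and so would not be packaged into virus.

Viral genomic RNA is transcribed from a CMV enhancer/promoter fused to a truncated 5' LTR. It contains the Ψ packaging signal with a gag fragment, the Rev response element for Rev-dependent nuclear export, and the cPPT/CTS, which aids nuclear import of the preintegration complex. Downstream, the hSyn promoter confers neuron-restricted expression of a bicistronic transcript: full-length mouse synaptotagmin 9 carrying the D197N and D199N substitutions, then an EMCV IRES that permits independent translation of EGFP. Transduced neurons can therefore be identified by fluorescence without fusing a tag to the synaptotagmin. A WPRE enhances transcript stability and expression, and the cassette ends with a truncated 3' LTR followed by a bGH polyadenylation signal.

The gene is annotated as Syt5 in the Entrez and feature records, reflecting an alternative nomenclature for the same mouse protein. The record does not explain the functional consequence of the two aspartate-to-asparagine changes. The associated publication concerns SYT9 in spontaneous neurotransmitter release and substance P secretion in striatal neurons, which suggests the construct is used to express this mutant in cultured neurons.
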