Addgene plasmid #195701: pFSynW SYT9 D197, 199N IRES GFP
Purpose: Lentiviral plasmid encoding SYT9 with D197, 199N mutations followed by an internal ribosomal entry site followed by EGFP under the human synapsin promoter
Depositing lab: Edwin Chapman. Depositing organization: University of Wisconsin, Madison. Publication: Synaptotagmin 9 Modulates Spontaneous Neurotransmitter Release in Striatal Neurons by Regulating Substance P Secretion. Seibert MJ, Evans CS, Stanley KS, Wu Z, Chapman ER. J Neurosci. 2023 Mar 1;43(9):1475-1491. doi: 10.1523/JNEUROSCI.1857-22.2023. Epub 2023 Feb 2. PubMed 36732068.
Backbone
  Vector backbone: FUGW
  Backbone manufacturer: David Baltimore (Addgene plasmid # 14883)
  Vector type: Lentiviral
Growth in bacteria
  Bacterial resistance: Ampicillin, 100 μg/mL
  Growth temperature: 37°C
  Growth strain: NEB Stable
  Copy number: High Copy
Gene/Insert
  Gene/Insert name: Syt9
  Species: M. musculus (mouse)
  Mutation: full-length mouse SYT9 with D197, 199N mutations
  Entrez Gene: Syt5 (a.k.a. SytV)
  Cloning method: Restriction Enzyme; 5′ cloning site Unknown (unknown if destroyed); 3′ cloning site Unknown (unknown if destroyed)
  Sequencing primers: 5′ n/a
Terms and licenses: Academic/Nonprofit Terms; Industry Terms: Not Available to Industry
Depositor comments: full-length mouse SYT9 with D197, 199N mutations; bicistronic EGFP expression Please visit https://www.biorxiv.org/content/10.1101/2022.04.18.488681v2 for bioRxiv preprint.
How to cite: pFSynW SYT9 D197, 199N IRES GFP was a gift from Edwin Chapman (Addgene plasmid # 195701 ; http://n2t.net/addgene:195701 ; RRID:Addgene_195701)
